>Addgene plasmid #112741 | pLJM1 FRB-myc-RagC | addgene full sequence | sequence record 224261 | Addgene NGS Result
TTGAGATCCTTTTTTTCTGCGCGTAATCTGCTGCTTGCAAACAAAAAAACCACCGCTACCAGCGGTGGTT
TGTTTGCCGGATCAAGAGCTACCAACTCTTTTTCCGAAGGTAACTGGCTTCAGCAGAGCGCAGATACCAA
ATACTGTTCTTCTAGTGTAGCCGTAGTTAGGCCACCACTTCAAGAACTCTGTAGCACCGCCTACATACCT
CGCTCTGCTAATCCTGTTACCAGTGGCTGCTGCCAGTGGCGATAAGTCGTGTCTTACCGGGTTGGACTCA
AGACGATAGTTACCGGATAAGGCGCAGCGGTCGGGCTGAACGGGGGGTTCGTGCACACAGCCCAGCTTGG
AGCGAACGACCTACACCGAACTGAGATACCTACAGCGTGAGCTATGAGAAAGCGCCACGCTTCCCGAAGG
GAGAAAGGCGGACAGGTATCCGGTAAGCGGCAGGGTCGGAACAGGAGAGCGCACGAGGGAGCTTCCAGGG
GGAAACGCCTGGTATCTTTATAGTCCTGTCGGGTTTCGCCACCTCTGACTTGAGCGTCGATTTTTGTGAT
GCTCGTCAGGGGGGCGGAGCCTATGGAAAAACGCCAGCAACGCGGCCTTTTTACGGTTCCTGGCCTTTTG
CTGGCCTTTTGCTCACATGTTCTTTCCTGCGTTATCCCCTGATTCTGTGGATAACCGTATTACCGCCTTT
GAGTGAGCTGATACCGCTCGCCGCAGCCGAACGACCGAGCGCAGCGAGTCAGTGAGCGAGGAAGCGGAAG
AGCGCCCAATACGCAAACCGCCTCTCCCCGCGCGTTGGCCGATTCATTAATGCAGCTGGCACGACAGGTT
TCCCGACTGGAAAGCGGGCAGTGAGCGCAACGCAATTAATGTGAGTTAGCTCACTCATTAGGCACCCCAG
GCTTTACACTTTATGCTTCCGGCTCGTATGTTGTGTGGAATTGTGAGCGGATAACAATTTCACACAGGAA
ACAGCTATGACCATGATTACGCCAAGCGCGCAATTAACCCTCACTAAAGGGAACAAAAGCTGGAGCTGCA
AGCTTAATGTAGTCTTATGCAATACTCTTGTAGTCTTGCAACATGGTAACGATGAGTTAGCAACATGCCT
TACAAGGAGAGAAAAAGCACCGTGCATGCCGATTGGTGGAAGTAAGGTGGTACGATCGTGCCTTATTAGG
AAGGCAACAGACGGGTCTGACATGGATTGGACGAACCACTGAATTGCCGCATTGCAGAGATATTGTATTT
AAGTGCCTAGCTCGATACATAAACGGGTCTCTCTGGTTAGACCAGATCTGAGCCTGGGAGCTCTCTGGCT
AACTAGGGAACCCACTGCTTAAGCCTCAATAAAGCTTGCCTTGAGTGCTTCAAGTAGTGTGTGCCCGTCT
GTTGTGTGACTCTGGTAACTAGAGATCCCTCAGACCCTTTTAGTCAGTGTGGAAAATCTCTAGCAGTGGC
GCCCGAACAGGGACTTGAAAGCGAAAGGGAAACCAGAGGAGCTCTCTCGACGCAGGACTCGGCTTGCTGA
AGCGCGCACGGCAAGAGGCGAGGGGCGGCGACTGGTGAGTACGCCAAAAATTTTGACTAGCGGAGGCTAG
AAGGAGAGAGATGGGTGCGAGAGCGTCAGTATTAAGCGGGGGAGAATTAGATCGCGATGGGAAAAAATTC
GGTTAAGGCCAGGGGGAAAGAAAAAATATAAATTAAAACATATAGTATGGGCAAGCAGGGAGCTAGAACG
ATTCGCAGTTAATCCTGGCCTGTTAGAAACATCAGAAGGCTGTAGACAAATACTGGGACAGCTACAACCA
TCCCTTCAGACAGGATCAGAAGAACTTAGATCATTATATAATACAGTAGCAACCCTCTATTGTGTGCATC
AAAGGATAGAGATAAAAGACACCAAGGAAGCTTTAGACAAGATAGAGGAAGAGCAAAACAAAAGTAAGAC
CACCGCACAGCAAGCGGCCGCTGATCTTCAGACCTGGAGGAGGAGATATGAGGGACAATTGGAGAAGTGA
ATTATATAAATATAAAGTAGTAAAAATTGAACCATTAGGAGTAGCACCCACCAAGGCAAAGAGAAGAGTG
GTGCAGAGAGAAAAAAGAGCAGTGGGAATAGGAGCTTTGTTCCTTGGGTTCTTGGGAGCAGCAGGAAGCA
CTATGGGCGCAGCGTCAATGACGCTGACGGTACAGGCCAGACAATTATTGTCTGGTATAGTGCAGCAGCA
GAACAATTTGCTGAGGGCTATTGAGGCGCAACAGCATCTGTTGCAACTCACAGTCTGGGGCATCAAGCAG
CTCCAGGCAAGAATCCTGGCTGTGGAAAGATACCTAAAGGATCAACAGCTCCTGGGGATTTGGGGTTGCT
CTGGAAAACTCATTTGCACCACTGCTGTGCCTTGGAATGCTAGTTGGAGTAATAAATCTCTGGAACAGAT
TTGGAATCACACGACCTGGATGGAGTGGGACAGAGAAATTAACAATTACACAAGCTTAATACACTCCTTA
ATTGAAGAATCGCAAAACCAGCAAGAAAAGAATGAACAAGAATTATTGGAATTAGATAAATGGGCAAGTT
TGTGGAATTGGTTTAACATAACAAATTGGCTGTGGTATATAAAATTATTCATAATGATAGTAGGAGGCTT
GGTAGGTTTAAGAATAGTTTTTGCTGTACTTTCTATAGTGAATAGAGTTAGGCAGGGATATTCACCATTA
TCGTTTCAGACCCACCTCCCAACCCCGAGGGGACCCGACAGGCCCGAAGGAATAGAAGAAGAAGGTGGAG
AGAGAGACAGAGACAGATCCATTCGATTAGTGAACGGATCTCGACGGTATCGATCACGAGACTAGCCTCG
AGCGGCCGCCCCCTTCACCGAGGGCCTATTTCCCATGATTCCTTCATATTTGCATATACGATACAAGGCT
GTTAGAGAGATAATTGGAATTAATTTGACTGTAAACACAAAGATATTAGTACAAAATACGTGACGTAGAA
AGTAATAATTTCTTGGGTAGTTTGCAGTTTTAAAATTATGTTTTAAAATGGACTATCATATGCCAAGTAC
GCCCCCTATTGACGTCAATGACGGTAAATGGCCCGCCTGGCATTATGCCCAGTACATGACCTTATGGGAC
TTTCCTACTTGGCAGTACATCTACGTATTAGTCATCGCTATTACCATGGTGATGCGGTTTTGGCAGTACA
TCAATGGGCGTGGATAGCGGTTTGACTCACGGGGATTTCCAAGTCTCCACCCCATTGACGTCAATGGGAG
TTTGTTTTGGCACCAAAATCAACGGGACTTTCCAAAATGTCGTAACAACTCCGCCCCATTGACGCAAATG
GGCGGTAGGCGTGTACGGTGGGAGGTCTATATAAGCAGAGCTGGTTTAGTGAACCGTCAGATCCGCTAGC
GCTACCGGTGCCACCATGATCCTCTGGCATGAGATGTGGCATGAAGGCCTGGAAGAGGCATCTCGTTTGT
ACTTTGGGGAAAGGAACGTGAAAGGCATGTTTGAGGTGCTGGAGCCCTTGCATGCTATGATGGAACGGGG
CCCCCAGACTCTGAAGGAAACATCCTTTAATCAGGCCTATGGTCGAGATTTAATGGAGGCCCAAGAGTGG
TGCAGGAAGTACATGAAATCAGGGAATGTCAAGGACCTCCTCCAAGCCTGGGACCTCTATTATCATGTGT
TCCGACGAATCTCAAAGGGTGGTTCTGCCGGTGGCTCCGGTTCTGGCTCCAGCGGTGGCAGCTCTGGTGC
GTCCGGCACGGGTACTGCGGGTGGCACTGGCAGCGGTTCCGGTGGAGGCTCTGGAGGCGGTTCTGAAGGT
GGCGGATCCGAAGGCGGCGGCGAACAAAAGCTCATTAGCGAGGAAGACCTTGTCGACAGCCTGCAGTATG
GCGCCGAGGAGACCCCTCTGGCCGGATCCTACGGAGCAGCAGACTCTTTCCCAAAGGATTTTGGCTATGG
CGTGGAAGAGGAGGAGGAGGAGGCAGCAGCAGCAGGAGGAGGAGTGGGAGCCGGCGCCGGTGGCGGTTGT
GGCCCAGGCGGCGCCGACAGCTCCAAGCCAAGGATCCTGCTGATGGGACTGCGGAGATCTGGCAAGTCTA
GCATCCAGAAGGTGGTGTTCCACAAGATGTCTCCCAATGAGACCCTGTTTCTGGAGAGCACAAACAAGAT
CTACAAGGACGACATCAGCAACTCCTCTTTCGTGAATTTTCAGATCTGGGACTTCCCTGGCCAGATGGAC
TTCTTTGATCCAACCTTCGATTATGAGATGATCTTTAGGGGCACAGGCGCCCTGATCTACGTGATCGACG
CCCAGGACGATTATATGGAGGCCCTGACTCGCCTGCACATCACAGTGAGCAAGGCTTACAAGGTGAACCC
TGACATGAACTTCGAGGTGTTCATCCACAAGGTGGATGGCCTGTCCGACGATCACAAGATCGAGACTCAG
AGGGACATCCACCAGCGCGCAAATGACGATCTGGCTGATGCCGGCCTGGAGAAGCTGCACCTGTCCTTCT
ACCTGACCTCTATCTATGATCACAGCATCTTCGAGGCCTTCTCAAAGGTAGTGCAGAAGCTGATCCCTCA
GCTGCCTACACTGGAGAACCTGCTGAATATCTTTATCTCTAACAGCGGCATCGAGAAGGCCTTCCTGTTT
GACGTGGTGAGCAAGATCTACATCGCCACCGACAGCTCGCCAGTGGATATGCAGTCCTATGAGCTGTGCT
GCGACATGATCGACGTGGTCATCGACGTGAGCTGCATCTACGGCCTGAAGGAAGACGGATCCGGATCTGC
CTATGATAAGGAGAGCATGGCCATCATCAAGCTGAACAATACCACAGTGCTGTACCTGAAGGAGGTGACC
AAGTTCCTGGCCCTGGTGTGCATCCTGCGGGAGGAGTCCTTTGAGAGAAAGGGCCTGATCGACTATAACT
TCCACTGTTTTCGGAAGGCCATCCACGAGGTGTTCGAAGTGGGCGTGACAAGCCACAGATCCTGCGGCCA
CCAGACCTCCGCATCATCACTGAAGGCACTGACCCACAACGGCACACCACGAAACGCTATCGCGGCCGCA
TAAGAATTCTCGACCTCGAGACAAATGGCAGTATTCATCCACAATTTTAAAAGAAAAGGGGGGATTGGGG
GGTACAGTGCAGGGGAAAGAATAGTAGACATAATAGCAACAGACATACAAACTAAAGAATTACAAAAACA
AATTACAAAAATTCAAAATTTTCGGGTTTATTACAGGGACAGCAGAGATCCACTTTGGCCGCGGCTCGAG
GGGGTTGGGGTTGCGCCTTTTCCAAGGCAGCCCTGGGTTTGCGCAGGGACGCGGCTGCTCTGGGCGTGGT
TCCGGGAAACGCAGCGGCGCCGACCCTGGGTCTCGCACATTCTTCACGTCCGTTCGCAGCGTCACCCGGA
TCTTCGCCGCTACCCTTGTGGGCCCCCCGGCGACGCTTCCTGCTCCGCCCCTAAGTCGGGAAGGTTCCTT
GCGGTTCGCGGCGTGCCGGACGTGACAAACGGAAGCCGCACGTCTCACTAGTACCCTCGCAGACGGACAG
CGCCAGGGAGCAATGGCAGCGCGCCGACCGCGATGGGCTGTGGCCAATAGCGGCTGCTCAGCAGGGCGCG
CCGAGAGCAGCGGCCGGGAAGGGGCGGTGCGGGAGGCGGGGTGTGGGGCGGTAGTGTGGGCCCTGTTCCT
GCCCGCGCGGTGTTCCGCATTCTGCAAGCCTCCGGAGCGCACGTCGGCAGTCGGCTCCCTCGTTGACCGA
ATCACCGACCTCTCTCCCCAGGGGGATCCACCGGAGCTTACCATGACCGAGTACAAGCCCACGGTGCGCC
TCGCCACCCGCGACGACGTCCCCAGGGCCGTACGCACCCTCGCCGCCGCGTTCGCCGACTACCCCGCCAC
GCGCCACACCGTCGATCCGGACCGCCACATCGAGCGGGTCACCGAGCTGCAAGAACTCTTCCTCACGCGC
GTCGGGCTCGACATCGGCAAGGTGTGGGTCGCGGACGACGGCGCCGCGGTGGCGGTCTGGACCACGCCGG
AGAGCGTCGAAGCGGGGGCGGTGTTCGCCGAGATCGGCCCGCGCATGGCCGAGTTGAGCGGTTCCCGGCT
GGCCGCGCAGCAACAGATGGAAGGCCTCCTGGCGCCGCACCGGCCCAAGGAGCCCGCGTGGTTCCTGGCC
ACCGTCGGCGTCTCGCCCGACCACCAGGGCAAGGGTCTGGGCAGCGCCGTCGTGCTCCCCGGAGTGGAGG
CGGCCGAGCGCGCCGGGGTGCCCGCCTTCCTGGAGACCTCCGCGCCCCGCAACCTCCCCTTCTACGAGCG
GCTCGGCTTCACCGTCACCGCCGACGTCGAGGTGCCCGAAGGACCGCGCACCTGGTGCATGACCCGCAAG
CCCGGTGCCTGACGCCCGCCCCACGACCCGCAGCGCCCGACCGAAAGGAGCGCACGACCCCATGCATCGG
TACCTTTAAGACCAATGACTTACAAGGCAGCTGTAGATCTTAGCCACTTTTTAAAAGAAAAGGGGGGACT
GGAAGGGCTAATTCACTCCCAACGAAGACAAGATCTGCTTTTTGCTTGTACTGGGTCTCTCTGGTTAGAC
CAGATCTGAGCCTGGGAGCTCTCTGGCTAACTAGGGAACCCACTGCTTAAGCCTCAATAAAGCTTGCCTT
GAGTGCTTCAAGTAGTGTGTGCCCGTCTGTTGTGTGACTCTGGTAACTAGAGATCCCTCAGACCCTTTTA
GTCAGTGTGGAAAATCTCTAGCAGTAGTAGTTCATGTCATCTTATTATTCAGTATTTATAACTTGCAAAG
AAATGAATATCAGAGAGTGAGAGGAACTTGTTTATTGCAGCTTATAATGGTTACAAATAAAGCAATAGCA
TCACAAATTTCACAAATAAAGCATTTTTTTCACTGCATTCTAGTTGTGGTTTGTCCAAACTCATCAATGT
ATCTTATCATGTCTGGCTCTAGCTATCCCGCCCCTAACTCCGCCCATCCCGCCCCTAACTCCGCCCAGTT
CCGCCCATTCTCCGCCCCATGGCTGACTAATTTTTTTTATTTATGCAGAGGCCGAGGCCGCCTCGGCCTC
TGAGCTATTCCAGAAGTAGTGAGGAGGCTTTTTTGGAGGCCTAGGGACGTACCCAATTCGCCCTATAGTG
AGTCGTATTACGCGCGCTCACTGGCCGTCGTTTTACAACGTCGTGACTGGGAAAACCCTGGCGTTACCCA
ACTTAATCGCCTTGCAGCACATCCCCCTTTCGCCAGCTGGCGTAATAGCGAAGAGGCCCGCACCGATCGC
CCTTCCCAACAGTTGCGCAGCCTGAATGGCGAATGGG
[124 nt withheld, positions 7388-7511]
C
[91 nt withheld, positions 7513-7603]
A
[49 nt withheld, positions 7605-7653]
CCTTTGACGTTGGAGTCCACGTTCTTT
[37 nt withheld, positions 7681-7717]
ACCCTATCTCGGTCTATTCTTTTGATTTATAAGGGATTTTGCCGATTTCGGCCTATTGGTTAAAAAATGA
GCTGATTTAACAAAAATTTAACGCGAATTTTAACAAAATATTAACGCTTACAATTTAGGTGGCACTTTTC
GGGGAAATGTGCGCGGAACCCCTATTTGTTTATTTTTCTAAATACATTCAAATATGTATCCGCTCATGAG
ACAATAACCCTGATAAATGCTTCAATAATATTGAAAAAGGAAGAGTATGAGTATTCAACATTTCCGTGTC
GCCCTTATTCCCTTTTTTGCGGCATTTTGCCTTCCTGTTTTTGCTCACCCAGAAACGCTGGTGAAAGTAA
AAGATGCTGAAGATCAGTTGGGTGCACGAGTGGGTTACATCGAACTGGATCTCAACAGCGGTAAGATCCT
TGAGAGTTTTCGCCCCGAAGAACGTTTTCCAATGATGAGCACTTTTAAAGTTCTGCTATGTGGCGCGGTA
TTATCCCGTATTGACGCCGGGCAAGAGCAACTCGGTCGCCGCATACACTATTCTCAGAATGACTTGGTTG
AGTACTCACCAGTCACAGAAAAGCATCTTACGGATGGCATGACAGTAAGAGAATTATGCAGTGCTGCCAT
AACCATGAGTGATAACACTGCGGCCAACTTACTTCTGACAACGATCGGAGGACCGAAGGAGCTAACCGCT
TTTTTGCACAACATGGGGGATCATGTAACTCGCCTTGATCGTTGGGAACCGGAGCTGAATGAAGCCATAC
CAAACGACGAGCGTGACACCACGATGCCTGTAGCAATGGCAACAACGTTGCGCAAACTATTAACTGGCGA
ACTACTTACTCTAGCTTCCCGGCAACAATTAATAGACTGGATGGAGGCGGATAAAGTTGCAGGACCACTT
CTGCGCTCGGCCCTTCCGGCTGGCTGGTTTATTGCTGATAAATCTGGAGCCGGTGAGCGTGGGTCTCGCG
GTATCATTGCAGCACTGGGGCCAGATGGTAAGCCCTCCCGTATCGTAGTTATCTACACGACGGGGAGTCA
GGCAACTATGGATGAACGAAATAGACAGATCGCTGAGATAGGTGCCTCACTGATTAAGCATTGGTAACTG
TCAGACCAAGTTTACTCATATATACTTTAGATTGATTTAAAACTTCATTTTTAATTTAAAAGGATCTAGG
TGAAGATCCTTTTTGATAATCTCATGACCAAAATCCCTTAACGTGAGTTTTCGTTCCACTGAGCGTCAGA
CCCCGTAGAAAAGATCAAAGGATCTTC
Features (pLannotate 1.2.2; 29 found; start..end, strand, type, name):
      1..589     +  rep_origin     ori: high-copy-number ColE1/pMB1/pBR322/pUC origin of replication
    772..864     +  CDS            lacI (fragment): lac repressor; lacI; The lac repressor binds to the lac operator to inhibit transcription in E. coli. This inhibition can be relieved by adding lactose or isopropyl-β-D-thiogalactopyranoside (IPTG).
    877..898     +  protein_bind   CAP binding site: CAP binding activates transcription in the presence of cAMP. E. coli catabolite activator protein
    913..943     +  promoter       lac promoter: promoter for the E. coli lac operon
    951..967     +  protein_bind   lac operator: The lac repressor binds to the lac operator to inhibit transcription in E. coli. This inhibition can be relieved by adding lactose or isopropyl-β-D-thiogalactopyranoside (IPTG). lac repressor encoded by lacI
   1012..1030    +  promoter       T3 promoter: promoter for bacteriophage T3 RNA polymerase
   1058..1284    +  promoter       RSV promoter: Rous sarcoma virus enhancer/promoter
   1285..1465    +  LTR            5' LTR (truncated): truncated 5' long terminal repeat (LTR) from HIV-1
   1512..1637    +  misc_feature   HIV-1 Ψ: packaging signal of human immunodeficiency virus type 1
   1621..1984    +  CDS            HIV-1 gag (fragment): gag protein from human immunodeficiency virus 1; gag
   2130..2363    +  misc_feature   RRE: The Rev response element (RRE) of HIV-1 allows for Rev-dependent mRNA export from the nucleus to the cytoplasm.
   2740..2840    +  CDS            Rev (fragment): human immunodeficiency virus 1 (HIV-1) Rev protein; rev; enhances nuclear export of unspliced and incompletely spliced viral mRNAs
   2890..3073    +  promoter       U6 promoter (fragment): RNA polymerase III promoter for human U6 snRNA
   3064..3198    +  enhancer       CMV enhancer (fragment): human cytomegalovirus immediate early enhancer; contains an 18-bp deletion relative to the standard CMV enhancer
   3199..3402    +  promoter       CMV promoter: human cytomegalovirus (CMV) immediate early promoter
   3449..3727    +  CDS            FRB*: T2098L mutant of FKBP-rapamycin binding domain of human FRAP binds synthetic ligands such as AP21967
   3908..5101    +  CDS            RRAGC: RRAGC_HUMAN - Experimental evidence at protein level: Swiss-Prot protein existence level 1. Guanine nucleotide-binding protein that plays a crucial role in the cellular response to amino acid availability through regulation of the mTORC1 signaling cascade (PubMed:20381137, PubMed:27234373, PubMed:24095279). Forms heterodimeric Rag complexes with RRAGA or RRAGB and cycles between an inactive GTP-bound and an active GDP-bound form (PubMed:24095279). In its active form participates in the relocalization of mTORC1 to the lysosomes and its subsequent activation by the GTPase RHEB (PubMed:20381137,
   5155..5272    +  misc_feature   cPPT/CTS: central polypurine tract and central termination sequence of HIV-1
   5321..5831    +  promoter       hPGK promoter: human phosphoglycerate kinase 1 promoter
   5853..6452    +  CDS            PuroR: puromycin N-acetyltransferase; pac from Streptomyces alboniger; confers resistance to puromycin
   6495..6578    +  CDS            nef (fragment): NEF_HV1Z2 - Experimental evidence at protein level: Swiss-Prot protein existence level 1. Extracellular Nef protein targets CD4(+) T-lymphocytes for apoptosis by interacting with CXCR4 surface receptors. From Human immunodeficiency virus type 1 group M subtype D (isolate Z2/CDC-Z34) (HIV-1).
   6580..6813    +  LTR            3' LTR (ΔU3): self-inactivating 3' long terminal repeat (LTR) from HIV-1
   6885..7006    +  polyA_signal   SV40 poly(A) signal: SV40 polyadenylation signal
   7046..7181    +  rep_origin     SV40 ori: SV40 origin of replication
   7202..7220    -  promoter       T7 promoter: promoter for bacteriophage T7 RNA polymerase
   7228..7383    +  CDS            lacZα (fragment): LacZα fragment of β-galactosidase; lacZ fragment
   7388..7816    +  rep_origin     f1 ori (sequence partly withheld): f1 bacteriophage origin of replication; arrow indicates direction of (+) strand synthesis
   7869..7973    +  promoter       AmpR promoter: bla
   7974..8834    +  CDS            AmpR: β-lactamase; bla; confers resistance to ampicillin, carbenicillin, and related antibiotics
