[The description below was written by a language model from this plasmid's Addgene catalogue record and pLannotate feature annotations shown in this document.]
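Description:
pLJM1 FRB-myc-RagC is a lentiviral transfer plasmid of about 9 kb, built on the pLJM1 backbone, for expressing a tagged human RagC GTPase (RRAGC) in mammalian cells. It is maintained in E. coli through a high-copy ColE1/pUC-type origin and an ampicillin resistance gene. An f1 origin, an SV40 origin and leftover lac and T3/T7 promoter elements from the parental cloning vector are also present. The viral portion has a third-generation, self-inactivating layout. An RSV promoter drives a truncated HIV-1 5' LTR, followed by the Ψ packaging signal with a gag fragment, the Rev response element, a cPPT/CTS element and a ΔU3 3' LTR with a downstream SV40 polyadenylation signal. Packaging functions are not encoded and must be supplied in trans.

The payload is driven by the CMV immediate-early promoter, preceded by a partial CMV enhancer and a remnant of a U6 promoter from the vector's lineage. It consists of an FRB domain placed N-terminal to the RRAGC coding sequence. The catalogue lists a myc tag between them, although the feature table does not annotate it separately. The annotation software identifies the FRB as the T2098L variant, which binds rapamycin analogues such as AP21967; the catalogue entry simply says FRB. A separate human PGK promoter drives puromycin N-acetyltransferase, allowing selection of stably transduced cells.

FRB fusions are generally used for chemically induced dimerisation with FKBP-tagged partners. The stated purpose is only expression of FRB-myc-RagC, but the associated study concerns Rag GTPase–Ragulator control of mTORC1 at the lysosome. The cloning sites used are not recorded.
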