Addgene plasmid #112741: pLJM1 FRB-myc-RagC
Purpose: express FRB-myc-RagC
Depositing lab: Roberto Zoncu. Depositing organization: University of California, Berkeley. Publication: A nutrient-induced affinity switch controls mTORC1 activation by its Rag GTPase-Ragulator lysosomal scaffold. Lawrence RE, Cho KF, Rappold R, Thrun A, Tofaute M, Kim DJ, Moldavski O, Hurley JH, Zoncu R. Nat Cell Biol. 2018 Sep;20(9):1052-1063. doi: 10.1038/s41556-018-0148-6. Epub 2018 Jul 30. PubMed 30061680.
Backbone
  Vector backbone: pLJM1
  Vector type: Lentiviral
  Selectable markers: Puromycin
Growth in bacteria
  Bacterial resistance: Ampicillin, 100 μg/mL
  Growth temperature: 30°C
  Growth strain: NEB Stable
  Copy number: High Copy
Gene/Insert
  Gene/Insert name: FRB-myc-RagC
  Species: H. sapiens (human)
  Entrez Gene: RRAGC (a.k.a. GTR2, RAGC, TIB929)
  Tag / fusion protein: FRB, myc (N terminal on insert)
  Cloning method: Restriction Enzyme; 5′ cloning site Unknown (unknown if destroyed); 3′ cloning site Unknown (unknown if destroyed)
Terms and licenses: Academic/Nonprofit Terms; Industry Terms: Not Available to Industry
How to cite: pLJM1 FRB-myc-RagC was a gift from Roberto Zoncu (Addgene plasmid # 112741 ; http://n2t.net/addgene:112741 ; RRID:Addgene_112741)
